Addgene plasmid #61335: pCri-14b
Purpose: Protein expression.
Depositing lab: F Xavier Gomis-Ruth. Depositing organization: Institut de Biologia Molecular de Barcelona (IBMB-CSIC). Publication: The pCri System: A Vector Collection for Recombinant Protein Expression and Purification. Goulas T, Cuppari A, Garcia-Castellanos R, Snipas S, Glockshuber R, Arolas JL, Gomis-Ruth FX. PLoS One. 2014 Nov 11;9(11):e112643. doi: 10.1371/journal.pone.0112643. eCollection 2014. PONE-D-14-36402 PubMed 25386923.
Backbone
  Vector backbone: pET
  Total vector size (bp): 6500
  Vector type: Bacterial Expression
Growth in bacteria
  Bacterial resistance: Kanamycin, 50 μg/mL
  Growth temperature: 37°C
  Growth strain: DH5alpha
  Copy number: Low Copy
Gene/Insert
  Gene/Insert name: Green fluorescent protein
  Tag / fusion protein: His-tag (N terminal on insert); LSL-tag (N terminal on insert); His-tag (C terminal on insert)
Terms and licenses: Academic/Nonprofit Terms; Industry Terms: Not Available to Industry
How to cite: pCri-14b was a gift from F Xavier Gomis-Ruth (Addgene plasmid # 61335 ; http://n2t.net/addgene:61335 ; RRID:Addgene_61335)
