[The description below was written by a language model from this plasmid's Addgene catalogue record.]
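Description:
pCri-14b is a bacterial expression plasmid built on a pET backbone and belongs to the pCri system, a vector collection assembled for recombinant protein expression and purification. The record lists a total size of about 6.5 kb, kanamycin resistance as the selectable marker, and low copy number, with propagation in a standard E. coli cloning strain (DH5alpha). The replication origin, promoter and other regulatory elements are not itemised in the record. pET vectors generally rely on a T7 promoter/lac operator arrangement that requires a host supplying T7 RNA polymerase for induction, but this is not stated for this construct, and no feature table is available to confirm it.

The insert is green fluorescent protein, carried as a fusion with three tags: a His-tag and an LSL-tag at the N-terminus, and a second His-tag at the C-terminus. The His-tags allow purification by immobilised metal affinity chromatography from either end of the protein. The LSL-tag is an additional N-terminal fusion partner whose nature and function the record does not explain. The record also does not say whether protease cleavage sites separate the tags from the insert, or which GFP variant is present. In a vector collection of this kind, GFP may act as a reporter or as a placeholder that is replaced by a gene of interest, although the entry does not say this explicitly. The stated purpose is simply protein expression, so the plasmid is best regarded as one tag-configuration option within a modular series for testing expression and purification strategies in bacteria.
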