>Addgene plasmid #61335 | pCri-14b | depositor partial sequence | sequence record 99666 | Cloning/Expression region
AGCGTAAACATTCCCTCTAGAATAATTTTTGTTTAACTTTAAGAAGGAGATATACTATGAAACATCACCA
TCACCATCACCCTATGACCGACATCTACATCCCGCCGGAGGGTCTCTACTTCCGCCTCCTTGGCTTTGCC
AGTCGGCAGGTGATCTTCGCGCGCAACTCTCCCTCTCCCGATGTTGGTCTGTCTCCGGTCAACGACCAGG
CTACCGACCAGTACTTCTCGCTCATCTACGGCACTGGAGAACACGCCGGTCTCTACGCGATAAAGAGCAA
AGCGACGGGCAAGGTGCTCTTCTCGCGTAGGCCTGCGGAACCGTATGTGGGCCAAATCGATGGCGACGGG
CGTTATCCCGACAACTGGTTCAAGATTGAGCCAGGAAAGACCTATCTCTCCAAATATTTCCGGCTCGTTC
AGCCGTCGACTGGCACCGCGCTTGTCTCGCGCACGCATTTGCAGCCATACTTCTGGAATCACCCTCAGAC
TGAAGTCTTCGACGACCAATACTTCACCTTCCTCTTCGAGGATGCAAGCTCTTCTGAAAACCTGTATTTC
CAGGGCCATATGGCTAGCAAAGTGAGCAAGGGCGAGGAGCTGTTCACCGGGGTGGTGCCCATCCTGGTCG
AGCTGGACGGCGACGTAAACGGCCACAAGTTCAGCGTGTCCGGCGAGGGCGAGGGCGATGCCACCTACGG
CAAGCTGACCCTGAAGTTCATCTGCACCACCGGCAAGCTGCCCGTGCCCTGGCCCACCCTCGTGACCACC
TTCGGCTACGGCCTGCAGTGCTTCGCCCGCTACCCCGACCACATGAAGCAGCACGACTTCTTCAAGTCCG
CCATGCCCGAAGGCTACGTCCAGGAGCGCACCATCTTCTTCAAGGACGACGGCAACTACAAGACCCGCGC
CGAGGTGAAGTTCGAGGGCGACACCCTGGTGAACCGCATCGAGCTGAAGGGCATCGACTTCAAGGAGGAC
GGCAACATCCTGGGGCACAAGCTGGAGTACAACTACAACAGCCACAACGTCTATATCATGGCCGACAAGC
AGAAGAACGGCATCAAGGTGAACTTCAAGATCCGCCACAACATCGAGGACGGCAGCGTGCAGCTCGCCGA
CCACTACCAGCAGAACACCCCCATCGGCGACGGCCCCGTGCTGCTGCCCGACAACCACTACCTGAGCACC
CAGTCCGCCCTGAGCAAAGACCCCAACGAGAAGCGCGATCACATGGTCCTGCTGGAGTTCGTGACCGCCG
CCGGGATCACTCTCGGCATGGACGAGCTGTACAAGTAAGGTACCGGATCCGAATTCGAGCTCCGTCGACA
AGCTTGCGGCCGCACTCGAGCACCACCACCACCACCACTGAGATCCGGCTGCTAA
