>Addgene plasmid #61335 | pCri-14b | addgene partial sequence | sequence record 101019 | EGFP-C 5'-CATGGTCCTGCTGGAGTTCGTG-3'
GTAAGGTACCGGATCCGAATTCGAGCTCCGTCGACAAGCTTGCGGCCGCACTCGAGCACCACCACCACCA
CCACTGAGATCCGGCTGCTAACAAAGCCCGAAAGGAAGCTGAGTTGGCTGCTGCCACCGCTGAGCAATAA
CTAGCATAACCCCTTGGGGCCTCTAAACGGGTCTTGAGGGGTTTTTTGCTGAAAGGAGGAACTATATCCG
GATTGGCGAATGGG
[124 nt withheld, positions 225-348]
C
[91 nt withheld, positions 350-440]
A
[49 nt withheld, positions 442-490]
CCTTTGACGTTGGAGTCCACGTTCTTT
[37 nt withheld, positions 518-554]
ACCCTATCTCGGTCTATTCTTTTGATTTATAAGGGATTTTGCCGATTTCGGCCTATTGGTTAAAAAATGA
GCTGATTTAACAAAAATTTAACGCGAATTTTAACAAAATATTAACGCTTACAATTTAGGTGGCACTTTTC
GGGGAAATGTGCGCGGAACCCCTATTTGTTTATTTTTCTAAATACATTCAAATATGTATCCGCTCATGAA
TTAATTCTTAG
