>Addgene plasmid #61335 | pCri-14b | addgene partial sequence | sequence record 101347 | EGFP-N 5'-CGTCGCCGTCCAGCTCGACCAG-3'
ATCGGTGATGTCGGCGATATAGGCGCCAGCAACCGCACCTGTGGCGCCGGTGATGCCGGCCACGATGCGT
CCGGCGTAGAGGATCGAGATCTCGATCCCGCGAAATTAATACGACTCACTATAGGGGAATTGTGAGCGGA
TAACAATTCCCCTCTAGAAATAATTTTGTTTAACTTTAAGAAGGAGATATACTATGAAACATCACCATCA
CCATCACCCTATGACCGACATCTACATCCCGCCGGAGGGTCTCTACTTCCGCCTCCTTGGCTTTGCCAGT
CGGCAGGTGATCTTCGCGCGCAACTCTCCCTCTCCCGATGTTGGTCTGTCTCCGGTCAACGACCAGGCTA
CCGACCAGTACTTCTCGCTCATCTACGGCACTGGAGAACACGCCGGTCTCTACGCGATAAAGAGCAAAGC
GACGGGCAAGGTGCTCTTCTCGCGTAGGCCTGCGGAACCGTATGTGGGCCAAATCGATGGCGACGGGCGT
TATCCCGACAACTGGTTCAAGATTGAGCCAGGAAAGACCTATCTCTCCAAATATTTCCGGCTCGTTCAGC
CGTCGACTGGCACCGCGCTTGTCTCGCGCACGCATTTGCAGCCATACTTCTGGAATCACCCTCAGACTGA
AGTCTTCGACGACCAATACTTCACCTTCCTCTTCGAGGATGCAAGCTCTTCTGAAAACCTGTATTTCCAG
GGCCATATGGCTAGC
